>Addgene plasmid #159695 | R701-X72-527: His6-tev-Hs.CALM1(76-148) | addgene full sequence | sequence record 313757 | Addgene NGS Result
TTAATACGACTCACTATAGGGGAATTGTGAGCGGATAACAATTCCCCTCTAGAAATAATTTTGTTTAACT
TTAAGAAGGAGATATACATATGAGATCTGGATCCCACCATCACCATCACCATAGATCTGATATCACAAGT
TTGTACAAAAAAGTTGGCGAAAACCTGTACTTCCAAGGCATGAAAGATACAGATAGTGAAGAAGAAATCC
GTGAGGCATTCCGAGTCTTTGACAAGGATGGCAATGGTTATATCAGTGCAGCAGAACTACGTCACGTCAT
GACAAACTTAGGAGAAAAACTAACAGATGAAGAAGTAGATGAAATGATCAGAGAAGCAGATATTGATGGA
GACGGACAAGTCAACTATGAAGAATTCGTACAGATGATGACTGCATAATCAACTTTCTTGTACAAAGTGG
TGATATCGCTAGCTAGATAGCTAGAAGCTTGCGGCCGCACAGCTGTATACACGTGCAAGCCAGCCAGAAC
TCGCTCCTGAAGACCCAGAGGATCTCGAGCACCACCACCACCACCACTAATGTTAATTAAGTTGGGCGTT
CCTAGGCTGATAAAACAGAATTTGCCTGGCGGCAGTAGCGCGGTGGTCCCACCTGACCCCATGCCGAACT
CAGAAGTGAAACGCCGTAGCGCCGATGGTAGTGTGGGGTCTCCCCATGCGAGAGTAGGGAACTGCCAGGC
ATCAAATAAAACGAAAGGCTCAGTCGAAAGACTGGGCCTTTCGTTTTATCTGTTGTTTGTCGGTGAACGC
TCTCCTGAGTAGGACAAATCCGCCGGGAGCGGATTTGAACGTTGCGAAGCAACGGCCCGGAGGGTGGCGG
GCAGGACGCCCGCCATAAACTGCCAGGCATCAAATTAAGCAGAAGGCCATCCTGACGGATGGCCTTTTTG
CGTTTCTACAAACTCTTTTGTTTATTTTTCTAAATACATTCAAATATGTATCCGCTGAGCAATAACTAGC
ATAACCCCTTGGGGCCTCTAAACGGGTCTTGAGGGGTTTTTTGCTGAAAGGAGGAACTATATCCGGATTG
GCGAATGGG
[124 nt withheld, positions 1060-1183]
C
[91 nt withheld, positions 1185-1275]
A
[49 nt withheld, positions 1277-1325]
CCTTTGACGTTGGAGTCCACGTTCTTT
[37 nt withheld, positions 1353-1389]
ACCCTATCTCGGTCTATTCTTTTGATTTATAAGGGATTTTGCCGATTTCGGCCTATTGGTTAAAAAATGA
GCTGATTTAACAAAAATTTAACGCGAATTTTAACAAAATATTAACGTTTACAATTTCTGGCGGCACGATG
GCATGAGATTATCAAAAAGGATCTTCACCTAGATCCTTTTAAATTAAAAATGAAGTTTTAAATCAATCTA
AAGTATATATGAGTAAACTTGGTCTGACAGTTACCAATGCTTAATCAGTGAGGCACCTATCTCAGCGATC
TGTCTATTTCGTTCATCCATAGTTGCCTGACTCCCCGTCGTGTAGATAACTACGATACGGGAGGGCTTAC
CATCTGGCCCCAGTGCTGCAATGATACCGCGAGACCCACGCTCACCGGCTCCAGATTTATCAGCAATAAA
CCAGCCAGCCGGAAGGGCCGAGCGCAGAAGTGGTCCTGCAACTTTATCCGCCTCCATCCAGTCTATTAAT
TGTTGCCGGGAAGCTAGAGTAAGTAGTTCGCCAGTTAATAGTTTGCGCAACGTTGTTGCCATTGCTACAG
GCATCGTGGTGTCACGCTCGTCGTTTGGTATGGCTTCATTCAGCTCCGGTTCCCAACGATCAAGGCGAGT
TACATGATCCCCCATGTTGTGCAAAAAAGCGGTTAGCTCCTTCGGTCCTCCGATCGTTGTCAGAAGTAAG
TTGGCCGCAGTGTTATCACTCATGGTTATGGCAGCACTGCATAATTCTCTTACTGTCATGCCATCCGTAA
GATGCTTTTCTGTGACTGGTGAGTACTCAACCAAGTCATTCTGAGAATAGTGTATGCGGCGACCGAGTTG
CTCTTGCCCGGCGTCAATACGGGATAATACCGCGCCACATAGCAGAACTTTAAAAGTGCTCATCATTGGA
AAACGTTCTTCGGGGCGAAAACTCTCAAGGATCTTACCGCTGTTGAGATCCAGTTCGATGTAACCCACTC
GTGCACCCAACTGATCTTCAGCATCTTTTACTTTCACCAGCGTTTCTGGGTGAGCAAAAACAGGAAGGCA
AAATGCCGCAAAAAAGGGAATAAGGGCGACACGGAAATGTTGAATACTCATACTCTTCCTTTTTCAATCA
TGATTGAAGCATTTATCAGGGTTATTGTCTCATGAGCGGATACATATTTGAATGTATTTAGAAAAATAAA
CAAATAGGTCATGACCAAAATCCCTTAACGTGAGTTTTCGTTCCACTGAGCGTCAGACCCCGTAGAAAAG
ATCAAAGGATCTTCTTGAGATCCTTTTTTTCTGCGCGTAATCTGCTGCTTGCAAACAAAAAAACCACCGC
TACCAGCGGTGGTTTGTTTGCCGGATCAAGAGCTACCAACTCTTTTTCCGAAGGTAACTGGCTTCAGCAG
AGCGCAGATACCAAATACTGTCCTTCTAGTGTAGCCGTAGTTAGGCCACCACTTCAAGAACTCTGTAGCA
CCGCCTACATACCTCGCTCTGCTAATCCTGTTACCAGTGGCTGCTGCCAGTGGCGATAAGTCGTGTCTTA
CCGGGTTGGACTCAAGACGATAGTTACCGGATAAGGCGCAGCGGTCGGGCTGAACGGGGGGTTCGTGCAC
ACAGCCCAGCTTGGAGCGAACGACCTACACCGAACTGAGATACCTACAGCGTGAGCTATGAGAAAGCGCC
ACGCTTCCCGAAGGGAGAAAGGCGGACAGGTATCCGGTAAGCGGCAGGGTCGGAACAGGAGAGCGCACGA
GGGAGCTTCCAGGGGGAAACGCCTGGTATCTTTATAGTCCTGTCGGGTTTCGCCACCTCTGACTTGAGCG
TCGATTTTTGTGATGCTCGTCAGGGGGGCGGAGCCTATGGAAAAACGCCAGCAACGCGGCCTTTTTACGG
TTCCTGGCCTTTTGCTGGCCTTTTGCTCACATGTTCTTTCCTGCGTTATCCCCTGATTCTGTGGATAACC
GTATTACCGCCTTTGAGTGAGCTGATACCGCTCGCCGCAGCCGAACGACCGAGCGCAGCGAGTCAGTGAG
CGAGGAAGCGGAAGAGCGCCTGATGCGGTATTTTCTCCTTACGCATCTGTGCGGTATTTCACACCGCAAT
GGTGCACTCTCAGTACAATCTGCTCTGATGCCGCATAGTTAAGCCAGTATACACTCCGCTATCGCTACGT
GACTGGGTCATGGCTGCGCCCCGACACCCGCCAACACCCGCTGACGCGCCCTGACGGGCTTGTCTGCTCC
CGGCATCCGCTTACAGACAAGCTGTGACCGTCTCCGGGAGCTGCATGTGTCAGAGGTTTTCACCGTCATC
ACCGAAACGCGCGAGGCAGCTGCGGTAAAGCTCATCAGCGTGGTCGTGAAGCGATTCACAGATGTCTGCC
TGTTCATCCGCGTCCAGCTCGTTGAGTTTCTCCAGAAGCGTTAATGTCTGGCTTCTGATAAAGCGGGCCA
TGTTAAGGGCGGTTTTTTCCTGTTTGGTCACTGATGCCTCCGTGTAAGGGGGATTTCTGTTCATGGGGGT
AATGATACCGATGAAACGAGAGAGGATGCTCACGATACGGGTTACTGATGATGAACATGCCCGGTTACTG
GAACGTTGTGAGGGTAAACAACTGGCGGTATGGATGCGGCGGGACCAGAGAAAAATCACTCAGGGTCAAT
GCCAGCGCTTCGTTAATACAGATGTAGGTGTTCCACAGGGTAGCCAGCAGCATCCTGCGATGCAGATCCG
GAACATAATGGTGCAGGGCGCTGACTTCCGCGTTTCCAGACTTTACGAAACACGGAAACCGAAGACCATT
CATGTTGTTGCTCAGGTCGCAGACGTTTTGCAGCAGCAGTCGCTTCACGTTCGCTCGCGTATCGGTGATT
CATTCTGCTAACCAGTAAGGCAACCCCGCCAGCCTAGCCGGGTCCTCAACGACAGGAGCACGATCATGCT
AGTCATGCCCCGCGCCCACCGGAAGGAGCTGACTGGGTTGAAGGCTCTCAAGGGCATCGGTCGAGATCCC
GGTGCCTAATGAGTGAGCTAACTTACATTAATTGCGTTGCGCTCACTGCCCGCTTTCCAGTCGGGAAACC
TGTCGTGCCAGCTGCATTAATGAATCGGCCAACGCGCGGGGAGAGGCGGTTTGCGTATTGGGCGCCAGGG
TGGTTTTTCTTTTCACCAGTGAGACGGGCAACAGCTGATTGCCCTTCACCGCCTGGCCCTGAGAGAGTTG
CAGCAAGCGGTCCACGCTGGTTTGCCCCAGCAGGCGAAAATCCTGTTTGATGGTGGTTAACGGCGGGATA
TAACATGAGCTGTCTTCGGTATCGTCGTATCCCACTACCGAGATGTCCGCACCAACGCGCAGCCCGGACT
CGGTAATGGCGCGCATTGCGCCCAGCGCCATCTGATCGTTGGCAACCAGCATCGCAGTGGGAACGATGCC
CTCATTCAGCATTTGCATGGTTTGTTGAAAACCGGACATGGCACTCCAGTCGCCTTCCCGTTCCGCTATC
GGCTGAATTTGATTGCGAGTGAGATATTTATGCCAGCCAGCCAGACGCAGACGCGCCGAGACAGAACTTA
ATGGGCCCGCTAACAGCGCGATTTGCTGGTGACCCAATGCGACCAGATGCTCCACGCCCAGTCGCGTACC
GTCTTCATGGGAGAAAATAATACTGTTGATGGGTGTCTGGTCAGAGACATCAAGAAATAACGCCGGAACA
TTAGTGCAGGCAGCTTCCACAGCAATGGCATCCTGGTCATCCAGCGGATAGTTAATGATCAGCCCACTGA
CGCGTTGCGCGAGAAGATTGTGCACCGCCGCTTTACAGGCTTCGACGCCGCTTCGTTCTACCATCGACAC
CACCACGCTGGCACCCAGTTGATCGGCGCGAGATTTAATCGCCGCGACAATTTGCGACGGCGCGTGCAGG
GCCAGACTGGAGGTGGCAACGCCAATCAGCAACGACTGTTTGCCCGCCAGTTGTTGTGCCACGCGGTTGG
GAATGTAATTCAGCTCCGCCATCGCCGCTTCCACTTTTTCCCGCGTTTTCGCAGAAACGTGGCTGGCCTG
GTTCACCACGCGGGAAACGGTCTGATAAGAGACACCGGCATACTCTGCGACATCGTATAACGTTACTGGT
TTCACATTCACCACCCTGAATTGACTCTCTTCCGGGCGCTATCATGCCATACCGCGAAAGGTTTTGCGCC
ATTCGATGGTGTCCGGGATCTCGACGCTCTCCCTTATGCGACTCCTGCATTAGGAAGCAGCCCAGTAGTA
GGTTGAGGCCGTTGAGCACCGCCGCCGCAAGGAATGGTGCATGCAAGGAGATGGCGCCCAACAGTCCCCC
GGCCACGGGGCCTGCCACCATACCCACGCCGAAACAAGCGCTCATGAGCCCGAAGTGGCGAGCCCGATCT
TCCCCATCGGTGATGTCGGCGATATAGGCGCCAGCAACCGCACCTGTGGCGCCGGTGATGCCGGCCACGA
TGCGTCCGGCGTAGAGGATCGAGATCGATCTCGATCCCGCGAAA
Features (pLannotate 1.2.2; 26 found; start..end, strand, type, name):
      2..20      +  promoter       T7 promoter: promoter for bacteriophage T7 RNA polymerase
     21..45      +  protein_bind   lac operator: The lac repressor binds to the lac operator to inhibit transcription in E. coli. This inhibition can be relieved by adding lactose or isopropyl-β-D-thiogalactopyranoside (IPTG). lac repressor encoded by lacI
     60..82      +  RBS            RBS: efficient ribosome binding site from bacteriophage T7 gene 10 (Olins and Rangwala, 1989)
    105..122     +  CDS            6xHis: 6xHis affinity tag
    136..153     +  protein_bind   attB1 (fragment): mutant version of attB; core recombination site for the Gateway® BP reaction BP Clonase™
    159..175     +  CDS            TEV site (fragment): tobacco etch virus (TEV) protease recognition and cleavage site
    195..308     +  CDS            TNNC2_PRODO (fragment): Experimental evidence at protein level: Swiss-Prot protein existence level 1. Troponin is the central regulatory protein of striated muscle contraction. Tn consists of three components: Tn-I which is the inhibitor of actomyosin ATPase, Tn-T which contains the binding site for tropomyosin and Tn-C. The binding of calcium to Tn-C abolishes the inhibitory action of Tn on actin filaments. From Protopterus dolloi (Slender lungfish).
    403..420     -  protein_bind   attB2 (fragment): mutant version of attB; core recombination site for the Gateway® BP reaction BP Clonase™
    520..537     +  CDS            9xHis (fragment): 9xHis affinity tag
    584..699     +  ncRNA          5S rRNA: Accession: RF00001 - 5S ribosomal RNA
    703..789     +  terminator     rrnB T1 terminator: Escherichia coli rrnB; transcription terminator T1 from the E. coli rrnB gene
    881..908     +  terminator     rrnB T2 terminator: transcription terminator T2 from the E. coli rrnB gene
    927..966     +  promoter       AmpR promoter (fragment): bla
    976..1023    +  terminator     T7 terminator: transcription terminator for bacteriophage T7 RNA polymerase
   1060..1515    +  rep_origin     f1 ori (sequence partly withheld): f1 bacteriophage origin of replication; arrow indicates direction of (+) strand synthesis
   1630..2490    -  CDS            AmpR: β-lactamase; bla; confers resistance to ampicillin, carbenicillin, and related antibiotics
   2491..2583    -  promoter       AmpR promoter: bla
   2664..3252    +  rep_origin     ori: high-copy-number ColE1/pMB1/pBR322/pUC origin of replication
   3438..3577    -  misc_feature   bom: basis of mobility region from pBR322
   3679..3870    -  CDS            rop: Rop protein, which maintains plasmids at low copy number; rop
   3887..4267    +  CDS            YPB1_ECOLX: Protein predicted: Swiss-Prot protein existence level 4. From Escherichia coli.
   4329..4393    -  CDS            TcR (fragment): tetracycline efflux protein; tet; confers resistance to tetracycline
   4408..4429    -  protein_bind   CAP binding site: CAP binding activates transcription in the presence of cAMP. E. coli catabolite activator protein
   4442..5524    -  CDS            lacI: lac repressor; lacI; The lac repressor binds to the lac operator to inhibit transcription in E. coli. This inhibition can be relieved by adding lactose or isopropyl-β-D-thiogalactopyranoside (IPTG).
   5525..5602    -  promoter       lacI promoter: lacI
   5610..5889    -  CDS            TcR (fragment): tetracycline efflux protein; tet; confers resistance to tetracycline
