[The description below was written by a language model from this plasmid's Addgene catalogue record and pLannotate feature annotations shown in this document.]
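Description:
R701-X72-527: His6-tev-Hs.CALM1(76-148) is a bacterial expression plasmid of about 5.9 kb, made by Gateway recombination into the pDest-527 destination vector, for producing a fragment of human calmodulin (CALM1, residues 76–148) in E. coli. It is a pET-style backbone. It carries a ColE1/pBR322-type origin together with the bom region and the rop gene, which holds copy number down and matches the catalogue's "low copy" designation. An f1 phage origin is also present, and selection is by ampicillin through the β-lactamase gene. Short remnants of a tetracycline resistance gene are annotated but are only fragments and should not be functional.

Expression is driven by a T7 promoter followed directly by a lac operator and the T7 gene 10 ribosome binding site. The plasmid-borne lacI gene supplies repressor, so transcription requires a host providing T7 RNA polymerase and is induced with IPTG. The reading frame begins with a 6xHis tag, passes through the attB1 recombination scar, then a TEV protease recognition site, and continues into the calmodulin fragment, ending before attB2. This layout allows metal-affinity purification followed by TEV removal of the tag. The annotation tool labels part of the insert as a lungfish troponin C fragment. This most likely reflects homology between EF-hand calcium-binding proteins rather than a different insert, since the catalogue identifies it as human CALM1. Downstream lie a short His-like match, rrnB T1/T2 terminators and a T7 terminator. The associated publication concerns calmodulin binding to KRAS, so the purified fragment was presumably used for such interaction studies.
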