Addgene plasmid #159695: R701-X72-527: His6-tev-Hs.CALM1(76-148)
Purpose: E. coli protein expression of His6-tev-Hs.CALM1(76-148)
Depositing lab: Dominic Esposito. Depositing organization: National Cancer Institute (NCI). Publication: KRAS Prenylation Is Required for Bivalent Binding with Calmodulin in a Nucleotide-Independent Manner. Agamasu C, Ghirlando R, Taylor T, Messing S, Tran TH, Bindu L, Tonelli M, Nissley DV, McCormick F, Stephen AG. Biophys J. 2019 Mar 19;116(6):1049-1063. doi: 10.1016/j.bpj.2019.02.004. Epub 2019 Feb 15. PubMed 30846362.
Backbone
  Vector backbone: pDest-527
  Vector type: Bacterial Expression
Growth in bacteria
  Bacterial resistance: Ampicillin, 100 μg/mL
  Growth temperature: 37°C
  Growth strain: DH5alpha
  Copy number: Low Copy
Gene/Insert
  Gene/Insert name: His6-tev-Hs.CALM1(76-148)
  Species: H. sapiens (human)
  Entrez Gene: CALM1 (a.k.a. CALML2, CAM2, CAM3, CAMB, CAMC, CAMI, CAMIII, CPVT4, DD132, LQT14, PHKD, PHKD1, caM)
  Tag / fusion protein: His6-tev (N terminal on insert)
  Cloning method: Gateway Cloning
Terms and licenses: Academic/Nonprofit Terms; Industry Terms: Not Available to Industry
How to cite: R701-X72-527: His6-tev-Hs.CALM1(76-148) was a gift from Dominic Esposito (Addgene plasmid # 159695 ; http://n2t.net/addgene:159695 ; RRID:Addgene_159695)
